Addgene plasmid #230399: AiP14489 - pAAV-AiE0675m_3xC2-minBG-SYFP2-WPRE3-BGHpA (Alias: CN4489)
Purpose: AiE0675m_3xC2 is an enhancer sequence, designed to drive AAV-mediated transgene expression in specific populations of brain cells
Depositing lab: Allen Institute for Brain Science & Jonathan Ting. Depositing organization: Allen Institute. Publication: A suite of enhancer AAVs and transgenic mouse lines for genetic access to cortical cell types. Ben-Simon Y, Hooper M, Narayan S, Daigle TL, Dwivedi D, Way SW, Oster A, Stafford DA, Mich JK, Taormina MJ, Martinez RA, Opitz-Araya X, Roth JR, Alexander JR, Allen S, Amster A, Arbuckle J, Ayala A, Baker PM, Bakken TE, Barcelli T, Barta S, Bendrick J, Bertagnolli D, Bielstein C, Bishwakarma P, Bowlus J, Boyer G, Brouner K, Casian B, Casper T, Chakka AB, Chakrabarty R, Chance RK, Chavan S, Clark M, Colbert K, Collman F, Daniel S, Departee M, DiValentin P, Donadio N, Dotson N, Egdorf T, Fliss T, Gabitto M, Garcia J, Gary A, Gasperini M, Gloe J, Goldy J, Gore BB, Graybuck L, Greisman N, Haeseleer F, Halterman C, Haradon Z, Hastings SD, Helback O, Ho W, Hockemeyer D, Huang C, Huff S, Hunker A, Johansen N, Jones D, Juneau Z, Kalmbach B, Kannan M, Khem S, Kussick E, Kutsal R, Larsen R, Lee C, Lee AY, Leibly M, Lenz GH, Li S, Liang E, Lusk N, Madigan Z, Malloy J, Malone J, McCue R, Melchor J, Mollenkopf T, Moosman S, Morin E, Newman D, Ng L, Ngo K, Omstead V, Otto S, Oyama A, Pena N, Pham T, Phillips E, Pom CA, Potekhina L, Ransford S, Ray PL, Rette D, Reynoldson C, Rimorin C, Rocha D, Ruiz A, Sanchez REA, Sawyer L, Sedeno-Cortes A, Sevigny JP, Shapovalova N, Shepard N, Shulga L, Sigler AR, Siverts L, Soliman S, Somasundaram S, Staats B, Stewart K, Szelenyi E, Tieu M, Trader C, Tran A, van Velthoven CTJ, Walker M, Wang Y, Weed N, Wirthlin M, Wood T, Wynalda B, Yao Z, Zhou T, Ariza J, Dee N, Reding M, Ronellenfitch K, Mufti S, Sunkin SM, Smith KA, Esposito L, Waters J, Thyagarajan B, Yao S, Lein ES, Zeng H, Levi BP, Ngai J, Ting JT, Tasic B. Cell. 2025 May 16:S0092-8674(25)00513-6. doi: 10.1016/j.cell.2025.05.002. PubMed 40403729.
Backbone
  Vector backbone: pAAV2
  Vector type: AAV
Growth in bacteria
  Bacterial resistance: Ampicillin, 100 μg/mL
  Growth temperature: 37°C
  Growth strain: NEB Stable
  Copy number: High Copy
Gene/Insert
  Gene/Insert name: SYFP2
  Species: Synthetic
  Promoter: minBG
  Cloning method: Gibson Cloning
Terms and licenses: Academic/Nonprofit Terms; Industry Terms: Not Available to Industry
How to cite: AiP14489 - pAAV-AiE0675m_3xC2-minBG-SYFP2-WPRE3-BGHpA (Alias: CN4489) was a gift from Allen Institute for Brain Science & Jonathan Ting (Addgene plasmid # 230399 ; http://n2t.net/addgene:230399 ; RRID:Addgene_230399)
