[The description below was written by a language model from this plasmid's Addgene catalogue record and pLannotate feature annotations shown in this document.]
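Description:
AiP14489 - pAAV-AiE0675m_3xC2-minBG-SYFP2-WPRE3-BGHpA (alias CN4489) is an AAV transfer plasmid built on a pAAV2 backbone, about 4.5 kb in total, intended for packaging a reporter genome into recombinant adeno-associated virus for delivery to brain tissue. In bacteria it is maintained at high copy through a ColE1/pUC-type origin and selected with ampicillin via the β-lactamase gene and its own promoter. An f1 phage origin is also present, along with small remnants of the pBR322 bom and rop regions. The expression cassette is flanked by AAV2 inverted terminal repeats, which provide the signals for genome replication and encapsidation. The feature table annotates the downstream ITR in full but detects the upstream one only as two short fragments. This may reflect the difficulty of sequencing and annotating these hairpin-forming repeats, and the recorded recombination-reducing growth strain is consistent with their instability.

The payload is SYFP2, a rapidly maturing monomeric yellow fluorescent protein derived from Aequorea victoria. It is placed under the minBG minimal promoter, which by itself gives little expression and depends on the upstream enhancer AiE0675m_3xC2. Neither the enhancer nor the minimal promoter is annotated in the feature table, but they presumably occupy the unannotated interval between the left ITR and the SYFP2 coding sequence. The "3xC2" in the name suggests a triplicated core of the enhancer, though the record does not spell this out. Downstream, two adjacent WPRE fragments correspond to the shortened WPRE3 element, which enhances transcript stability and expression, followed by the bovine growth hormone polyadenylation signal. The construct belongs to a collection of enhancer AAVs for genetic access to cortical cell types and fluorescently labels the brain cell populations in which the enhancer is active. The record does not state which population this enhancer targets.
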