Features (pLannotate 1.2.2; 14 found; start..end, strand, type, name):
     12..39      +  repeat_region  AAV2 ITR (fragment): inverted terminal repeat of adeno-associated virus serotype 2 inverted
     68..95      +  repeat_region  AAV2 ITR (fragment): inverted terminal repeat of adeno-associated virus serotype 2 inverted
    544..1260    +  CDS            SYFP2: SYFP2 is a basic (constitutively fluorescent) yellow fluorescent protein published in 2006, derived from Aequorea victoria. It is reported to be a very rapidly-maturing monomer with moderate acid sensitivity.
   1300..1457    +  misc_feature   WPRE (fragment): woodchuck hepatitis virus posttranscriptional regulatory element
   1463..1543    +  misc_feature   WPRE (fragment): woodchuck hepatitis virus posttranscriptional regulatory element
   1560..1671    +  polyA_signal   bGH poly(A) signal: bovine growth hormone polyadenylation signal
   1789..1929    +  repeat_region  AAV2 ITR: inverted terminal repeat of adeno-associated virus serotype 2 inverted
   1934..1985    -  misc_feature   bom (fragment): basis of mobility region from pBR322
   2004..2459    +  rep_origin     f1 ori (sequence partly withheld): f1 bacteriophage origin of replication; arrow indicates direction of (+) strand synthesis
   2460..2509    -  misc_feature   bom (fragment): basis of mobility region from pBR322
   2611..2646    -  CDS            rop (fragment): Rop protein, which maintains plasmids at low copy number; rop
   2741..2845    +  promoter       AmpR promoter: bla
   2846..3706    +  CDS            AmpR: β-lactamase; bla; confers resistance to ampicillin, carbenicillin, and related antibiotics
   3877..4465    +  rep_origin     ori: high-copy-number ColE1/pMB1/pBR322/pUC origin of replication
>Addgene plasmid #230399 | AiP14489 - pAAV-AiE0675m_3xC2-minBG-SYFP2-WPRE3-BGHpA (Alias: CN4489) | addgene full sequence | sequence record 461932 | Addgene NGS Result
CCTGCAGGCAGCTGCGCGCTCGCTCGCTCACTGAGGCCGCCCGGGCGTCGGGCGACCTTTGGTCGCCCGG
CCTCAGTGAGCGAGCGAGCGCGCAGAGAGGGAGTGGCCAACTCCATCACTAGGGGTTCCTGCGGCCGCAC
GCGTCCAGTAAAATGAAGACACGGATTCTCCTTGGTTACTGGGGGAGGTATCCAGGATACGCCAGGCCTC
CAGCACCAGAATAAGACAGCCAAGGCCTCCAGCCCCAGTAAAATGAAGACACGGATTCTCCTTGGTTACT
GGGGGAGGTATCCAGGATACGCCAGGCCTCCAGCACCAGAATAAGACAGCCAAGGCCTCCAGCCCCAGTA
AAATGAAGACACGGATTCTCCTTGGTTACTGGGGGAGGTATCCAGGATACGCCAGGCCTCCAGCACCAGA
ATAAGACAGCCAAGGCCTCCAGCCGAGCTCGGGCTGGGCATAAAAGTCAGGGCAGAGCCATCTATTGCTT
ACATTTGCTTCTGGGATCCAGATCTTTCGAAGCTAGCGCTACCGGTCGCCACCATGGTGAGCAAGGGCGA
GGAGCTGTTCACCGGGGTGGTGCCCATCCTGGTCGAGCTGGACGGCGACGTAAACGGCCACAAGTTCAGC
GTGTCCGGCGAGGGCGAGGGCGATGCCACCTACGGCAAGCTGACCCTGAAGCTGATCTGCACCACCGGCA
AGCTGCCCGTGCCCTGGCCCACCCTCGTGACCACCCTGGGCTACGGCGTGCAGTGCTTCGCCCGCTACCC
CGACCACATGAAGCAGCACGACTTCTTCAAGTCCGCCATGCCCGAAGGCTACGTCCAGGAGCGCACCATC
TTCTTCAAGGACGACGGCAACTACAAGACCCGCGCCGAGGTGAAGTTCGAGGGCGACACCCTGGTGAACC
GCATCGAGCTGAAGGGCATCGACTTCAAGGAGGACGGCAACATCCTGGGGCACAAGCTGGAGTACAACTA
CAACAGCCACAACGTCTATATCACCGCCGACAAGCAGAAGAACGGCATCAAGGCCAACTTCAAGATCCGC
CACAACATCGAGGACGGCGGCGTGCAGCTCGCCGACCACTACCAGCAGAACACCCCCATCGGCGACGGCC
CCGTGCTGCTGCCCGACAACCACTACCTGAGCTACCAGTCCAAGCTGAGCAAAGACCCCAACGAGAAGCG
CGATCACATGGTCCTGCTGGAGTTCGTGACCGCCGCCGGGATCACTCTCGGCATGGACGAGCTGTACAAG
TAAGTCGACGGCGCGCCGCGGCCGCGAATTCGATATCATAATCAACCTCTGGATTACAAAATTTGTGAAA
GATTGACTGGTATTCTTAACTATGTTGCTCCTTTTACGCTATGTGGATACGCTGCTTTAATGCCTTTGTA
TCATGCTATTGCTTCCCGTATGGCTTTCATTTTCTCCTCCTTGTATAAATCCTGGTTAGTTCTTGCCACG
GCGGAACTCATCGCCGCCTGCCTTGCCCGCTGCTGGACAGGGGCTCGGCTGTTGGGCACTGACAATTCCG
TGGCTCGAGAGATCTTCGACTGTGCCTTCTAGTTGCCAGCCATCTGTTGTTTGCCCCTCCCCCGTGCCTT
CCTTGACCCTGGAAGGTGCCACTCCCACTGTCCTTTCCTAATAAAATGAGGAAATTGCATCGCATTGTCT
GAGTAGGTGTCATTCTATTCTGGGGGGTGGGGTGGGGCAGGACAGCAAGGGGGAGGATTGGGAAGACAAT
AGCAGGCATGAGATCTCACGTGCGGACCGAGCGGCCGCAGGAACCCCTAGTGATGGAGTTGGCCACTCCC
TCTCTGCGCGCTCGCTCGCTCACTGAGGCCGGGCGACCAAAGGTCGCCCGACGCCCGGGCTTTGCCCGGG
CGGCCTCAGTGAGCGAGCGAGCGCGCAGCTGCCTGCAGGGGCGCCTGATGCGGTATTTTCTCCTTACGCA
TCTGTGCGGTATTTCACACCGCATA
[95 nt withheld, positions 1986-2080]
T
[46 nt withheld, positions 2082-2127]
C
[141 nt withheld, positions 2129-2269]
CCTTTGACGTTGGAGTCCACGTTCTTT
[37 nt withheld, positions 2297-2333]
ACTCTATCTCGGGCTATTCTTTTGATTTATAAGGGATTTTGCCGATTTCGGTCTATTGGTTAAAAAATGA
GCTGATTTAACAAAAATTTAACGCGAATTTTAACAAAATATTAACGTTTACAATTTTATGGTGCACTCTC
AGTACAATCTGCTCTGATGCCGCATAGTTAAGCCAGCCCCGACACCCGCCAACACCCGCTGACGCGCCCT
GACGGGCTTGTCTGCTCCCGGCATCCGCTTACAGACAAGCTGTGACCGTCTCCGGGAGCTGCATGTGTCA
GAGGTTTTCACCGTCATCACCGAAACGCGCGAGACGAAAGGGCCTCGTGATACGCCTATTTTTATAGGTT
AATGTCATGATAATAATGGTTTCTTAGACGTCAGGTGGCACTTTTCGGGGAAATGTGCGCGGAACCCCTA
TTTGTTTATTTTTCTAAATACATTCAAATATGTATCCGCTCATGAGACAATAACCCTGATAAATGCTTCA
ATAATATTGAAAAAGGAAGAGTATGAGTATTCAACATTTCCGTGTCGCCCTTATTCCCTTTTTTGCGGCA
TTTTGCCTTCCTGTTTTTGCTCACCCAGAAACGCTGGTGAAAGTAAAAGATGCTGAAGATCAGTTGGGTG
CACGAGTGGGTTACATCGAACTGGATCTCAACAGCGGTAAGATCCTTGAGAGTTTTCGCCCCGAAGAACG
TTTTCCAATGATGAGCACTTTTAAAGTTCTGCTATGTGGCGCGGTATTATCCCGTATTGACGCCGGGCAA
GAGCAACTCGGTCGCCGCATACACTATTCTCAGAATGACTTGGTTGAGTACTCACCAGTCACAGAAAAGC
ATCTTACGGATGGCATGACAGTAAGAGAATTATGCAGTGCTGCCATAACCATGAGTGATAACACTGCGGC
CAACTTACTTCTGACAACGATCGGAGGACCGAAGGAGCTAACCGCTTTTTTGCACAACATGGGGGATCAT
GTAACTCGCCTTGATCGTTGGGAACCGGAGCTGAATGAAGCCATACCAAACGACGAGCGTGACACCACGA
TGCCTGTAGCAATGGCAACAACGTTGCGCAAACTATTAACTGGCGAACTACTTACTCTAGCTTCCCGGCA
ACAATTAATAGACTGGATGGAGGCGGATAAAGTTGCAGGACCACTTCTGCGCTCGGCCCTTCCGGCTGGC
TGGTTTATTGCTGATAAATCTGGAGCCGGTGAGCGTGGGTCTCGCGGTATCATTGCAGCACTGGGGCCAG
ATGGTAAGCCCTCCCGTATCGTAGTTATCTACACGACGGGGAGTCAGGCAACTATGGATGAACGAAATAG
ACAGATCGCTGAGATAGGTGCCTCACTGATTAAGCATTGGTAACTGTCAGACCAAGTTTACTCATATATA
CTTTAGATTGATTTAAAACTTCATTTTTAATTTAAAAGGATCTAGGTGAAGATCCTTTTTGATAATCTCA
TGACCAAAATCCCTTAACGTGAGTTTTCGTTCCACTGAGCGTCAGACCCCGTAGAAAAGATCAAAGGATC
TTCTTGAGATCCTTTTTTTCTGCGCGTAATCTGCTGCTTGCAAACAAAAAAACCACCGCTACCAGCGGTG
GTTTGTTTGCCGGATCAAGAGCTACCAACTCTTTTTCCGAAGGTAACTGGCTTCAGCAGAGCGCAGATAC
CAAATACTGTTCTTCTAGTGTAGCCGTAGTTAGGCCACCACTTCAAGAACTCTGTAGCACCGCCTACATA
CCTCGCTCTGCTAATCCTGTTACCAGTGGCTGCTGCCAGTGGCGATAAGTCGTGTCTTACCGGGTTGGAC
TCAAGACGATAGTTACCGGATAAGGCGCAGCGGTCGGGCTGAACGGGGGGTTCGTGCACACAGCCCAGCT
TGGAGCGAACGACCTACACCGAACTGAGATACCTACAGCGTGAGCTATGAGAAAGCGCCACGCTTCCCGA
AGGGAGAAAGGCGGACAGGTATCCGGTAAGCGGCAGGGTCGGAACAGGAGAGCGCACGAGGGAGCTTCCA
GGGGGAAACGCCTGGTATCTTTATAGTCCTGTCGGGTTTCGCCACCTCTGACTTGAGCGTCGATTTTTGT
GATGCTCGTCAGGGGGGCGGAGCCTATGGAAAAACGCCAGCAACGCGGCCTTTTTACGGTTCCTGGCCTT
TTGCTGGCCTTTTGCTCACATGT
